>Addgene plasmid #201471 | pRSET-His-APEX2 | addgene full sequence | sequence record 395647 | Addgene NGS Result
TTGAGATCCTTTTTTTCTGCGCGTAATCTGCTGCTTGCAAACAAAAAAACCACCGCTACCAGCGGTGGTT
TGTTTGCCGGATCAAGAGCTACCAACTCTTTTTCCGAAGGTAACTGGCTTCAGCAGAGCGCAGATACCAA
ATACTGTTCTTCTAGTGTAGCCGTAGTTAGGCCACCACTTCAAGAACTCTGTAGCACCGCCTACATACCT
CGCTCTGCTAATCCTGTTACCAGTGGCTGCTGCCAGTGGCGATAAGTCGTGTCTTACCGGGTTGGACTCA
AGACGATAGTTACCGGATAAGGCGCAGCGGTCGGGCTGAACGGGGGGTTCGTGCACACAGCCCAGCTTGG
AGCGAACGACCTACACCGAACTGAGATACCTACAGCGTGAGCTATGAGAAAGCGCCACGCTTCCCGAAGG
GAGAAAGGCGGACAGGTATCCGGTAAGCGGCAGGGTCGGAACAGGAGAGCGCACGAGGGAGCTTCCAGGG
GGAAACGCCTGGTATCTTTATAGTCCTGTCGGGTTTCGCCACCTCTGACTTGAGCGTCGATTTTTGTGAT
GCTCGTCAGGGGGGCGGAGCCTATGGAAAAACGCCAGCAACGCGGCCTTTTTACGGTTCCTGGCCTTTTG
CTGGCCTTTTGCTCACATGTTCTTTCCTGCGTTATCCCCTGATTCTGTGGATAACCGTATTACCGCCTTT
GAGTGAGCTGATACCGCTCGCCGCAGCCGAACGACCGAGCGCAGCGAGTCAGTGAGCGAGGAAGCGGAAG
AGCGCCCAATACGCAAACCGCCTCTCCCCGCGCGTTGGCCGATTCATTAATGCAGGATCTCGATCCCGCG
AAATTAATACGACTCACTATAGGGAGACCACAACGGTTTCCCTCTAGAAATAATTTTGTTTAACTTTAAG
AAGGAGATATACATATGCGGGGTTCTCATCATCATCATCATCATGGTGGTGGTGGAAAGTCTTACCCAAC
TGTGAGTGCTGATTACCAGGACGCCGTTGAGAAGGCGAAGAAGAAGCTCAGAGGCTTCATCGCTGAGAAG
AGATGCGCTCCTCTAATGCTCCGTTTGGCATTCCACTCTGCTGGAACCTTTGACAAGGGCACGAAGACCG
GTGGACCCTTCGGAACCATCAAGCACCCTGCCGAACTGGCTCACAGCGCTAACAACGGTCTTGACATCGC
TGTTAGGCTTTTGGAGCCACTCAAGGCGGAGTTCCCTATTTTGAGCTACGCCGATTTCTACCAGTTGGCT
GGCGTTGTTGCCGTTGAGGTCACGGGTGGACCTAAGGTTCCATTCCACCCTGGAAGAGAGGACAAGCCTG
AGCCACCACCAGAGGGTCGCTTGCCCGATCCCACTAAGGGTTCTGACCATTTGAGAGATGTGTTTGGCAA
AGCTATGGGGCTTACTGACCAAGATATCGTTGCTCTATCTGGGGGTCACACTATTGGAGCTGCACACAAG
GAGCGTTCTGGATTTGAGGGTCCCTGGACCTCTAATCCTCTTATTTTCGACAACTCATACTTCACGGAGT
TGTTGAGTGGTGAGAAGGAAGGTCTCCTTCAGCTACCTTCTGACAAGGCTCTTTTGTCTGACCCTGTATT
CCGCCCTCTCGTTGACAAATATGCAGCGGACGAAGATGCCTTCTTTGCTGATTACGCTGAGGCTCACCAA
AAGCTTTCCGAGCTTGGGTTTGCTGATGCCTAACTGGTACCATGGAATTCGAAGCTTGATCCGGCTGCTA
ACAAAGCCCGAAAGGAAGCTGAGTTGGCTGCTGCCACCGCTGAGCAATAACTAGCATAACCCCTTGGGGC
CTCTAAACGGGTCTTGAGGGGTTTTTTGCTGAAAGGAGGAACTATATCCGGATCTGGCGTAATAGCGAAG
AGGCCCGCACCGATCGCCCTTCCCAACAGTTGCGCAGCCTGAATGGCGAATGGG
[124 nt withheld, positions 1945-2068]
C
[91 nt withheld, positions 2070-2160]
A
[49 nt withheld, positions 2162-2210]
CCTTTGACGTTGGAGTCCACGTTCTTT
[37 nt withheld, positions 2238-2274]
ACCCTATCTCGGTCTATTCTTTTGATTTATAAGGGATTTTGCCGATTTCGGCCTATTGGTTAAAAAATGA
GCTGATTTAACAAAAATTTAACGCGAATTTTAACAAAATATTAACGCTTACAATTTAGGTGGCACTTTTC
GGGGAAATGTGCGCGGAACCCCTATTTGTTTATTTTTCTAAATACATTCAAATATGTATCCGCTCATGAG
ACAATAACCCTGATAAATGCTTCAATAATATTGAAAAAGGAAGAGTATGAGTATTCAACATTTCCGTGTC
GCCCTTATTCCCTTTTTTGCGGCATTTTGCCTTCCTGTTTTTGCTCACCCAGAAACGCTGGTGAAAGTAA
AAGATGCTGAAGATCAGTTGGGTGCACGAGTGGGTTACATCGAACTGGATCTCAACAGCGGTAAGATCCT
TGAGAGTTTTCGCCCCGAAGAACGTTTTCCAATGATGAGCACTTTTAAAGTTCTGCTATGTGGCGCGGTA
TTATCCCGTATTGACGCCGGGCAAGAGCAACTCGGTCGCCGCATACACTATTCTCAGAATGACTTGGTTG
AGTACTCACCAGTCACAGAAAAGCATCTTACGGATGGCATGACAGTAAGAGAATTATGCAGTGCTGCCAT
AACCATGAGTGATAACACTGCGGCCAACTTACTTCTGACAACGATCGGAGGACCGAAGGAGCTAACCGCT
TTTTTGCACAACATGGGGGATCATGTAACTCGCCTTGATCGTTGGGAACCGGAGCTGAATGAAGCCATAC
CAAACGACGAGCGTGACACCACGATGCCTGTAGCAATGGCAACAACGTTGCGCAAACTATTAACTGGCGA
ACTACTTACTCTAGCTTCCCGGCAACAATTAATAGACTGGATGGAGGCGGATAAAGTTGCAGGACCACTT
CTGCGCTCGGCCCTTCCGGCTGGCTGGTTTATTGCTGATAAATCTGGAGCCGGTGAGCGTGGGTCTCGCG
GTATCATTGCAGCACTGGGGCCAGATGGTAAGCCCTCCCGTATCGTAGTTATCTACACGACGGGGAGTCA
GGCAACTATGGATGAACGAAATAGACAGATCGCTGAGATAGGTGCCTCACTGATTAAGCATTGGTAACTG
TCAGACCAAGTTTACTCATATATACTTTAGATTGATTTAAAACTTCATTTTTAATTTAAAAGGATCTAGG
TGAAGATCCTTTTTGATAATCTCATGACCAAAATCCCTTAACGTGAGTTTTCGTTCCACTGAGCGTCAGA
CCCCGTAGAAAAGATCAAAGGATCTTC
Features (pLannotate 1.2.2; 12 found; start..end, strand, type, name):
      1..589     +  rep_origin     ori: high-copy-number ColE1/pMB1/pBR322/pUC origin of replication
    772..825     +  CDS            lacI (fragment): lac repressor; lacI; The lac repressor binds to the lac operator to inhibit transcription in E. coli. This inhibition can be relieved by adding lactose or isopropyl-β-D-thiogalactopyranoside (IPTG).
    845..863     +  promoter       T7 promoter: promoter for bacteriophage T7 RNA polymerase
    895..917     +  RBS            RBS: efficient ribosome binding site from bacteriophage T7 gene 10 (Olins and Rangwala, 1989)
    937..958     +  CDS            capTEV™ (fragment): composite tag for in vivo biotinylation, TEV protease cleavage, and 6xHis tagging
    964..1710    +  CDS            APEX2: soybean ascorbate peroxidase, engineered to serve as a monomeric tag for electron microscopy and live-cell proteomics (Lam et al., 2015) more active than the original APEX due to the A134P mutation
   1744..1793    +  CDS            SET1 (fragment): solubility-enhancement tag derived from T7 phage gene 10B
   1801..1848    +  terminator     T7 terminator: transcription terminator for bacteriophage T7 RNA polymerase
   1874..1940    +  CDS            lacZα (fragment): LacZα fragment of β-galactosidase; lacZ fragment
   1945..2373    +  rep_origin     f1 ori (sequence partly withheld): f1 bacteriophage origin of replication; arrow indicates direction of (+) strand synthesis
   2426..2530    +  promoter       AmpR promoter: bla
   2531..3391    +  CDS            AmpR: β-lactamase; bla; confers resistance to ampicillin, carbenicillin, and related antibiotics
