[The description below was written by a language model from this plasmid's Addgene catalogue record and pLannotate feature annotations shown in this document.]
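Description:
pRSET-His-APEX2 is a 3,561 bp bacterial expression plasmid built on the Invitrogen pRSETc backbone for producing recombinant, soluble APEX2 protein in E. coli. It is maintained at high copy number through a ColE1/pUC-type origin of replication and selected with ampicillin via the β-lactamase gene under its native bla promoter. An f1 phage origin is also present, a standard backbone element that permits single-stranded DNA rescue.

The payload is a 747 bp APEX2 open reading frame, the engineered monomeric soybean ascorbate peroxidase carrying the activity-enhancing A134P substitution, amplified from an earlier APEX2 plasmid and inserted by ligation-independent cloning. Expression is driven by a T7 promoter followed by the efficient ribosome binding site from phage T7 gene 10, and transcription ends at a T7 terminator. Because transcription depends on T7 RNA polymerase, protein production requires a host strain that supplies this polymerase, whereas routine propagation can be done in a standard cloning strain. An N-terminal 6xHis tag contributed by the backbone sits immediately upstream of APEX2 and allows purification by metal-affinity chromatography. The automated annotation labels this short region as a fragment of a composite tag, which most likely reflects the His stretch alone. Other short annotated fragments (lacI, lacZα and a T7 gene 10-derived sequence downstream of the insert) appear to be backbone remnants rather than functional elements.

The purified enzyme is intended for SLAPSHOT labeling, in which soluble APEX2 is used to tag and profile the extracellularly exposed proteome, an approach the associated work applied to changes accompanying calcium-activated plasma membrane phospholipid scrambling.
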