Addgene plasmid #201471: pRSET-His-APEX2
Purpose: Recombinant soluble APEX2 for SLAPSHOT labeling
Depositing lab: Yuh-Nung Jan. Depositing organization: University of California, San Francisco (UCSF). Publication: SLAPSHOT reveals rapid dynamics of extracellularly exposed proteome in response to calcium-activated plasma membrane phospholipid scrambling. Tuomivaara ST, Teo CF, Jan YN, Wiita AP, Jan LY. Commun Biol. 2024 Aug 29;7(1):1060. doi: 10.1038/s42003-024-06729-x. PubMed 39210032.
Backbone
  Vector backbone: pRSETc
  Backbone manufacturer: Invitrogen
  Backbone size w/o insert (bp): 2814
  Total vector size (bp): 3561
  Vector type: Bacterial Expression
Growth in bacteria
  Bacterial resistance: Ampicillin, 100 μg/mL
  Growth temperature: 37°C
  Growth strain: DH5alpha
  Growth instructions: For protein expression, the plasmid has to be expressed in T7 Express lysY Competent E. coli (NEB C3010I) or equivalent
  Copy number: High Copy
Gene/Insert
  Gene/Insert name: APEX2
  Species: Soybean
  Insert size (bp): 747
  Tag / fusion protein: 6xHis (N terminal on backbone)
  Cloning method: Ligation Independent Cloning
  Sequencing primers: 5′ T7-forward
Resource information
  A portion of this plasmid was derived from a plasmid made by: APEX2 was amplified from Addgene plasmid #49386, a kind gift from Dr. Alice Ting, to generate this plasmid
Terms and licenses: Academic/Nonprofit Terms; Industry Terms: Not Available to Industry
Depositor comments: Please visit https://doi.org/10.1101/2023.03.26.534250 for bioRxiv preprint.
How to cite: pRSET-His-APEX2 was a gift from Yuh-Nung Jan (Addgene plasmid # 201471 ; http://n2t.net/addgene:201471 ; RRID:Addgene_201471)
